Addgene plasmid #177772: pcDNA3.1_Hygro(+)_GRHL1-S374A-L3F6H
Purpose: Overexpression of 3xFLAG-6xHis tagged human GRHL1 (S374A mutation)
Depositing lab: Michael Ristow. Depositing organization: ETH Zurich (Swiss Federal Institute of Technology). Publication: Grainyhead 1 acts as a drug-inducible conserved transcriptional regulator linked to insulin signaling and lifespan. Grigolon G, Araldi E, Erni R, Wu JY, Thomas C, La Fortezza M, Laube B, Pohlmann D, Stoffel M, Zarse K, Carreira EM, Ristow M, Fischer F. Nat Commun. 2022 Jan 10;13(1):107. doi: 10.1038/s41467-021-27732-4. PubMed 35013237.
Backbone
  Vector backbone: pcDNA3.1/Hygro(+) (Thermo Fisher Scientific, #V87020)
  Vector type: Mammalian Expression
Growth in bacteria
  Bacterial resistance: Ampicillin, 100 μg/mL
  Growth temperature: 37°C
  Growth strain: DH5alpha
  Copy number: High Copy
Gene/Insert
  Gene/Insert name: GRHL1
  Species: H. sapiens (human)
  Mutation: S374A
  Entrez Gene: GRHL1 (a.k.a. LBP32, MGR, NH32, TFCP2L2)
  Cloning method: Restriction Enzyme; 5′ cloning site Unknown (unknown if destroyed)
Terms and licenses: Academic/Nonprofit Terms; Industry Terms: Not Available to Industry
How to cite: pcDNA3.1_Hygro(+)_GRHL1-S374A-L3F6H was a gift from Michael Ristow (Addgene plasmid # 177772 ; http://n2t.net/addgene:177772 ; RRID:Addgene_177772)
