[The description below was written by a language model from this plasmid's Addgene catalogue record and pLannotate feature annotations shown in this document.]
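Description:
pcDNA3.1_Hygro(+)_GRHL1-S374A-L3F6H is a 7.5 kb mammalian expression plasmid built on the commercial pcDNA3.1/Hygro(+) backbone for overexpressing a tagged point mutant of the human transcription factor GRHL1 (Grainyhead-like 1). It is maintained in E. coli as a high-copy plasmid through a ColE1/pUC-type origin and selected with ampicillin via the β-lactamase gene. An f1 origin is also present, which would allow single-stranded DNA production. For mammalian cells, an SV40 enhancer/early promoter drives the hygromycin phosphotransferase gene, terminated by an SV40 polyadenylation signal, so that stable transfectants can be selected with hygromycin.

The expression cassette places the GRHL1 coding sequence downstream of the human cytomegalovirus immediate-early enhancer and promoter, giving strong constitutive transcription, with the bovine growth hormone polyadenylation signal at the 3' end. A T7 promoter sits between the CMV promoter and the insert and can serve for in vitro transcription or as a sequencing primer site. The open reading frame carries a serine-to-alanine substitution at residue 374. The record does not say what role this residue plays. The catalogue entry describes a 3xFLAG-6xHis tag, and the feature table shows FLAG and polyhistidine matches just downstream of the GRHL1 coding region, consistent with a C-terminal tag joined through a short intervening stretch, which the "L" in the name may denote as a linker. These tags permit immunodetection, immunoprecipitation and metal-affinity purification. Short hits annotated as HIV-1 LTR, ble, lacI and bom are fragmentary matches to backbone sequence rather than functional elements. The stated use is overexpression of the S374A variant of GRHL1 in mammalian cells.
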