Features (pLannotate 1.2.2; 22 found; start..end, strand, type, name):
     60..439     +  enhancer       CMV enhancer: human cytomegalovirus immediate early enhancer
    440..643     +  promoter       CMV promoter: human cytomegalovirus (CMV) immediate early promoter
    639..672     +  LTR            5' LTR (truncated) (fragment): truncated 5' long terminal repeat (LTR) from HIV-1
    688..706     +  promoter       T7 promoter: promoter for bacteriophage T7 RNA polymerase
    726..2579    +  CDS            GRHL1: GRHL1_HUMAN - Also known as LBP32, MGR, TFCP2L2 From Homo sapiens (Human).
   2664..2684    +  CDS            FLAG (fragment): FLAG® epitope tag, followed by an enterokinase cleavage site
   2685..2702    +  CDS            9xHis (fragment): 9xHis affinity tag
   2805..3029    +  polyA_signal   bGH poly(A) signal: bovine growth hormone polyadenylation signal
   3033..3054    +  promoter       SV40 promoter (fragment): SV40 enhancer and early promoter
   3075..3503    +  rep_origin     f1 ori (sequence partly withheld): f1 bacteriophage origin of replication; arrow indicates direction of (+) strand synthesis
   3517..3846    +  promoter       SV40 promoter: SV40 enhancer and early promoter
   3895..4920    +  CDS            HygR: aminoglycoside phosphotransferase from E. coli; aph(4)-Ia; confers resistance to hygromycin
   4930..5055    +  CDS            ble (fragment): BLE_KLEPN - Experimental evidence at protein level: Swiss-Prot protein existence level 1. Binding protein with a strong affinity to the bleomycin family of antibiotics. Binds to CL990; an antimitotic-antibiotic compound. From Klebsiella pneumoniae.
   5050..5171    +  polyA_signal   SV40 poly(A) signal: SV40 polyadenylation signal
   5244..5260    -  protein_bind   lac operator: The lac repressor binds to the lac operator to inhibit transcription in E. coli. This inhibition can be relieved by adding lactose or isopropyl-β-D-thiogalactopyranoside (IPTG). lac repressor encoded by lacI
   5268..5298    -  promoter       lac promoter: promoter for the E. coli lac operon
   5313..5334    -  protein_bind   CAP binding site: CAP binding activates transcription in the presence of cAMP. E. coli catabolite activator protein
   5347..5439    -  CDS            lacI (fragment): lac repressor; lacI; The lac repressor binds to the lac operator to inhibit transcription in E. coli. This inhibition can be relieved by adding lactose or isopropyl-β-D-thiogalactopyranoside (IPTG).
   5622..6210    -  rep_origin     ori: high-copy-number ColE1/pMB1/pBR322/pUC origin of replication
   6381..7241    -  CDS            AmpR: β-lactamase; bla; confers resistance to ampicillin, carbenicillin, and related antibiotics
   7242..7346    -  promoter       AmpR promoter: bla
   7405..7457    -  misc_feature   bom (fragment): basis of mobility region from pBR322
>Addgene plasmid #177772 | pcDNA3.1_Hygro(+)_GRHL1-S374A-L3F6H | addgene full sequence | sequence record 354567 | Addgene NGS Result
TCTGCTTAGGGTTAGGCGTTTTGCGCTGCTTCGCGATGTACGGGCCAGATATACGCGTTGACATTGATTA
TTGACTAGTTATTAATAGTAATCAATTACGGGGTCATTAGTTCATAGCCCATATATGGAGTTCCGCGTTA
CATAACTTACGGTAAATGGCCCGCCTGGCTGACCGCCCAACGACCCCCGCCCATTGACGTCAATAATGAC
GTATGTTCCCATAGTAACGCCAATAGGGACTTTCCATTGACGTCAATGGGTGGAGTATTTACGGTAAACT
GCCCACTTGGCAGTACATCAAGTGTATCATATGCCAAGTACGCCCCCTATTGACGTCAATGACGGTAAAT
GGCCCGCCTGGCATTATGCCCAGTACATGACCTTATGGGACTTTCCTACTTGGCAGTACATCTACGTATT
AGTCATCGCTATTACCATGGTGATGCGGTTTTGGCAGTACATCAATGGGCGTGGATAGCGGTTTGACTCA
CGGGGATTTCCAAGTCTCCACCCCATTGACGTCAATGGGAGTTTGTTTTGGCACCAAAATCAACGGGACT
TTCCAAAATGTCGTAACAACTCCGCCCCATTGACGCAAATGGGCGGTAGGCGTGTACGGTGGGAGGTCTA
TATAAGCAGAGCTCTCTGGCTAACTAGAGAACCCACTGCTTACTGGCTTATCGAAATTAATACGACTCAC
TATAGGGAGACCCAAGCTGGCTAGCATGACACAGGAGTACGACAACAAACGGCCAGTGTTGGTTCTTCAG
AATGAAGCACTTTATCCACAGCGGCGGTCCTACACTAGTGAGGATGAGGCCTGGAAATCCTTCCTGGAAA
ACCCTCTCACTGCAGCGACCAAAGCGATGATGAGCATCAATGGAGATGAAGACAGCGCCGCTGCGCTGGG
CCTGCTCTATGACTACTACAAGGTTCCAAGAGAGAGAAGGTCATCAACAGCAAAGCCAGAGGTGGAGCAC
CCTGAGCCAGATCACAGCAAAAGAAACAGCATACCAATTGTGACAGAGCAGCCCCTCATCTCTGCTGGAG
AAAACAGAGTGCAAGTACTGAAAAATGTGCCATTTAACATTGTCCTTCCCCATGGCAACCAGCTGGGCAT
TGATAAGAGAGGCCATCTGACAGCTCCAGATACGACAGTCACTGTCTCCATAGCAACGATGCCTACCCAC
TCCATCAAGACAGAAACCCAGCCACATGGCTTCGCTGTGGGAATCCCCCCAGCAGTGTATCATCCTGAGC
CCACTGAGCGGGTGGTGGTTTTCGATCGGAATCTCAATACTGACCAGTTCAGCTCTGGTGCTCAAGCCCC
AAATGCTCAAAGGCGAACTCCAGACTCGACCTTCTCAGAGACCTTCAAGGAAGGCGTTCAGGAGGTTTTC
TTCCCCTCGGATCTCAGTCTGCGGATGCCTGGCATGAATTCAGAGGACTATGTTTTTGACAGTGTTTCTG
GGAACAACTTTGAATATACCCTAGAAGCTTCAAAATCACTTCGACAGAAGCCAGGAGACAGTACCATGAC
GTACCTGAACAAAGGCCAGTTCTATCCCATCACCTTGAAGGAGGTGAGCAGCAGTGAAGGAATCCATCAT
CCCATCAGCAAAGTTCGAAGTGTGATCATGGTGGTTTTTGCTGAAGACAAAAGCAGAGAAGATCAGTTAA
GGCATTGGAAGTACTGGCACTCCCGGCAGCACACCGCTAAACAAAGATGCATTGACATAGCTGACTATAA
AGAAAGCTTCAACACTATCAGTAACGTCGAGGAGATTGCGTATAACGCCATTTCCTTCACATGGGACATC
AACGATGAAGCAAAGGTTTTCATCGCCGTGAACTGCTTAAGCACAGATTTCTCTTCCCAGAAGGGAGTGA
AGGGGTTGCCTCTTAACATTCAAATTGATACCTATAGTTACAACAACCGCAGCAACAAGCCTGTGCACCG
GGCCTACTGCCAGATCAAGGTCTTCTGTGACAAGGGAGCTGAGCGGAAAATCAGGGATGAAGAACGAAAG
CAAAGCAAAAGAAAAGTTTCTGATGTTAAAGTGCCACTGCTTCCCTCTCACAAGCGAATGGATATCACAG
TTTTCAAACCCTTCATTGATCTCGATACTCAGCCTGTCCTCTTCATTCCTGACGTGCACTTTGCCAACTT
GCAGCGGGGCACTCATGTCCTTCCCATTGCCTCTGAAGAATTGGAGGGTGAAGGCTCTGTCTTGAAAAGG
GGGCCGTACGGCACAGAAGATGACTTTGCTGTCCCTCCTTCTACCAAGCTGGCCCGGATAGAAGAACCAA
AGAGAGTGCTGCTCTACGTTCGAAAGGAGTCAGAAGAAGTCTTTGATGCCCTGATGCTCAAAACCCCATC
TTTGAAGGGCTTGATGGAAGCTATCTCAGACAAATACGATGTTCCCCATGACAAGATTGGGAAAATATTC
AAGAAGTGTAAAAAGGGGATCCTGGTGAACATGGACGACAACATTGTGAAGCATTACTCCAATGAGGACA
CCTTCCAGCTGCAGATTGAAGAAGCCGGGGGGTCTTACAAGCTCACCCTGACGGAGATCGGTACCGGCGG
CGGCGGCGGCAGCGGCGGCGGCGGCAGCGACTACAAGGACCACGACGGCGACTACAAGGACCACGACATC
GACTACAAGGACGACGACGACAAGCACCACCACCACCACCACTAAGGATCCACTAGTCCAGTGTGGTGGA
ATTCTGCAGATATCCAGCACAGTGGCGGCCGCTCGAGTCTAGAGGGCCCGTTTAAACCCGCTGATCAGCC
TCGACTGTGCCTTCTAGTTGCCAGCCATCTGTTGTTTGCCCCTCCCCCGTGCCTTCCTTGACCCTGGAAG
GTGCCACTCCCACTGTCCTTTCCTAATAAAATGAGGAAATTGCATCGCATTGTCTGAGTAGGTGTCATTC
TATTCTGGGGGGTGGGGTGGGGCAGGACAGCAAGGGGGAGGATTGGGAAGACAATAGCAGGCATGCTGGG
GATGCGGTGGGCTCTATGGCTTCTGAGGCGGAAAGAACCAGCTGGGGCTCTAGGGGGTATCCCC
[124 nt withheld, positions 3075-3198]
C
[91 nt withheld, positions 3200-3290]
A
[49 nt withheld, positions 3292-3340]
CCTTTGACGTTGGAGTCCACGTTCTTT
[37 nt withheld, positions 3368-3404]
ACCCTATCTCGGTCTATTCTTTTGATTTATAAGGGATTTTGCCGATTTCGGCCTATTGGTTAAAAAATGA
GCTGATTTAACAAAAATTTAACGCGAATTAATTCTGTGGAATGTGTGTCAGTTAGGGTGTGGAAAGTCCC
CAGGCTCCCCAGCAGGCAGAAGTATGCAAAGCATGCATCTCAATTAGTCAGCAACCAGGTGTGGAAAGTC
CCCAGGCTCCCCAGCAGGCAGAAGTATGCAAAGCATGCATCTCAATTAGTCAGCAACCATAGTCCCGCCC
CTAACTCCGCCCATCCCGCCCCTAACTCCGCCCAGTTCCGCCCATTCTCCGCCCCATGGCTGACTAATTT
TTTTTATTTATGCAGAGGCCGAGGCCGCCTCTGCCTCTGAGCTATTCCAGAAGTAGTGAGGAGGCTTTTT
TGGAGGCCTAGGCTTTTGCAAAAAGCTCCCGGGAGCTTGTATATCCATTTTCGGATCTGATCAGCACGTG
ATGAAAAAGCCTGAACTCACCGCGACGTCTGTCGAGAAGTTTCTGATCGAAAAGTTCGACAGCGTCTCCG
ACCTGATGCAGCTCTCGGAGGGCGAAGAATCTCGTGCTTTCAGCTTCGATGTAGGAGGGCGTGGATATGT
CCTGCGGGTAAATAGCTGCGCCGATGGTTTCTACAAAGATCGTTATGTTTATCGGCACTTTGCATCGGCC
GCGCTCCCGATTCCGGAAGTGCTTGACATTGGGGAATTCAGCGAGAGCCTGACCTATTGCATCTCCCGCC
GTGCACAGGGTGTCACGTTGCAAGACCTGCCTGAAACCGAACTGCCCGCTGTTCTGCAGCCGGTCGCGGA
GGCCATGGATGCGATCGCTGCGGCCGATCTTAGCCAGACGAGCGGGTTCGGCCCATTCGGACCGCAAGGA
ATCGGTCAATACACTACATGGCGTGATTTCATATGCGCGATTGCTGATCCCCATGTGTATCACTGGCAAA
CTGTGATGGACGACACCGTCAGTGCGTCCGTCGCGCAGGCTCTCGATGAGCTGATGCTTTGGGCCGAGGA
CTGCCCCGAAGTCCGGCACCTCGTGCACGCGGATTTCGGCTCCAACAATGTCCTGACGGACAATGGCCGC
ATAACAGCGGTCATTGACTGGAGCGAGGCGATGTTCGGGGATTCCCAATACGAGGTCGCCAACATCTTCT
TCTGGAGGCCGTGGTTGGCTTGTATGGAGCAGCAGACGCGCTACTTCGAGCGGAGGCATCCGGAGCTTGC
AGGATCGCCGCGGCTCCGGGCGTATATGCTCCGCATTGGTCTTGACCAACTCTATCAGAGCTTGGTTGAC
GGCAATTTCGATGATGCAGCTTGGGCGCAGGGTCGATGCGACGCAATCGTCCGATCCGGAGCCGGGACTG
TCGGGCGTACACAAATCGCCCGCAGAAGCGCGGCCGTCTGGACCGATGGCTGTGTAGAAGTACTCGCCGA
TAGTGGAAACCGACGCCCCAGCACTCGTCCGAGGGCAAAGGAATAGCACGTGCTACGAGATTTCGATTCC
ACCGCCGCCTTCTATGAAAGGTTGGGCTTCGGAATCGTTTTCCGGGACGCCGGCTGGATGATCCTCCAGC
GCGGGGATCTCATGCTGGAGTTCTTCGCCCACCCCAACTTGTTTATTGCAGCTTATAATGGTTACAAATA
AAGCAATAGCATCACAAATTTCACAAATAAAGCATTTTTTTCACTGCATTCTAGTTGTGGTTTGTCCAAA
CTCATCAATGTATCTTATCATGTCTGTATACCGTCGACCTCTAGCTAGAGCTTGGCGTAATCATGGTCAT
AGCTGTTTCCTGTGTGAAATTGTTATCCGCTCACAATTCCACACAACATACGAGCCGGAAGCATAAAGTG
TAAAGCCTGGGGTGCCTAATGAGTGAGCTAACTCACATTAATTGCGTTGCGCTCACTGCCCGCTTTCCAG
TCGGGAAACCTGTCGTGCCAGCTGCATTAATGAATCGGCCAACGCGCGGGGAGAGGCGGTTTGCGTATTG
GGCGCTCTTCCGCTTCCTCGCTCACTGACTCGCTGCGCTCGGTCGTTCGGCTGCGGCGAGCGGTATCAGC
TCACTCAAAGGCGGTAATACGGTTATCCACAGAATCAGGGGATAACGCAGGAAAGAACATGTGAGCAAAA
GGCCAGCAAAAGGCCAGGAACCGTAAAAAGGCCGCGTTGCTGGCGTTTTTCCATAGGCTCCGCCCCCCTG
ACGAGCATCACAAAAATCGACGCTCAAGTCAGAGGTGGCGAAACCCGACAGGACTATAAAGATACCAGGC
GTTTCCCCCTGGAAGCTCCCTCGTGCGCTCTCCTGTTCCGACCCTGCCGCTTACCGGATACCTGTCCGCC
TTTCTCCCTTCGGGAAGCGTGGCGCTTTCTCATAGCTCACGCTGTAGGTATCTCAGTTCGGTGTAGGTCG
TTCGCTCCAAGCTGGGCTGTGTGCACGAACCCCCCGTTCAGCCCGACCGCTGCGCCTTATCCGGTAACTA
TCGTCTTGAGTCCAACCCGGTAAGACACGACTTATCGCCACTGGCAGCAGCCACTGGTAACAGGATTAGC
AGAGCGAGGTATGTAGGCGGTGCTACAGAGTTCTTGAAGTGGTGGCCTAACTACGGCTACACTAGAAGAA
CAGTATTTGGTATCTGCGCTCTGCTGAAGCCAGTTACCTTCGGAAAAAGAGTTGGTAGCTCTTGATCCGG
CAAACAAACCACCGCTGGTAGCGGTGGTTTTTTTGTTTGCAAGCAGCAGATTACGCGCAGAAAAAAAGGA
TCTCAAGAAGATCCTTTGATCTTTTCTACGGGGTCTGACGCTCAGTGGAACGAAAACTCACGTTAAGGGA
TTTTGGTCATGAGATTATCAAAAAGGATCTTCACCTAGATCCTTTTAAATTAAAAATGAAGTTTTAAATC
AATCTAAAGTATATATGAGTAAACTTGGTCTGACAGTTACCAATGCTTAATCAGTGAGGCACCTATCTCA
GCGATCTGTCTATTTCGTTCATCCATAGTTGCCTGACTCCCCGTCGTGTAGATAACTACGATACGGGAGG
GCTTACCATCTGGCCCCAGTGCTGCAATGATACCGCGAGACCCACGCTCACCGGCTCCAGATTTATCAGC
AATAAACCAGCCAGCCGGAAGGGCCGAGCGCAGAAGTGGTCCTGCAACTTTATCCGCCTCCATCCAGTCT
ATTAATTGTTGCCGGGAAGCTAGAGTAAGTAGTTCGCCAGTTAATAGTTTGCGCAACGTTGTTGCCATTG
CTACAGGCATCGTGGTGTCACGCTCGTCGTTTGGTATGGCTTCATTCAGCTCCGGTTCCCAACGATCAAG
GCGAGTTACATGATCCCCCATGTTGTGCAAAAAAGCGGTTAGCTCCTTCGGTCCTCCGATCGTTGTCAGA
AGTAAGTTGGCCGCAGTGTTATCACTCATGGTTATGGCAGCACTGCATAATTCTCTTACTGTCATGCCAT
CCGTAAGATGCTTTTCTGTGACTGGTGAGTACTCAACCAAGTCATTCTGAGAATAGTGTATGCGGCGACC
GAGTTGCTCTTGCCCGGCGTCAATACGGGATAATACCGCGCCACATAGCAGAACTTTAAAAGTGCTCATC
ATTGGAAAACGTTCTTCGGGGCGAAAACTCTCAAGGATCTTACCGCTGTTGAGATCCAGTTCGATGTAAC
CCACTCGTGCACCCAACTGATCTTCAGCATCTTTTACTTTCACCAGCGTTTCTGGGTGAGCAAAAACAGG
AAGGCAAAATGCCGCAAAAAAGGGAATAAGGGCGACACGGAAATGTTGAATACTCATACTCTTCCTTTTT
CAATATTATTGAAGCATTTATCAGGGTTATTGTCTCATGAGCGGATACATATTTGAATGTATTTAGAAAA
ATAAACAAATAGGGGTTCCGCGCACATTTCCCCGAAAAGTGCCACCTGACGTCGACGGATCGGGAGATCT
CCCGATCCCCTATGGTGCACTCTCAGTACAATCTGCTCTGATGCCGCATAGTTAAGCCAGTATCTGCTCC
CTGCTTGTGTGTTGGAGGTCGCTGAGTAGTGCGCGAGCAAAATTTAAGCTACAACAAGGCAAGGCTTGAC
CGACAATTGCATGAAGAA
