>Addgene plasmid #177772 | pcDNA3.1_Hygro(+)_GRHL1-S374A-L3F6H | depositor partial sequence | sequence record 344951 | Vector sequence identical to pcDNA3.1_Hygro(+)_GRHL1-L3F6H except for codon encoding S374 (TCT) mutated to GCC
GGTTTTCATCGCCGTGAACTGCTTAAG
